>Addgene plasmid #175857 | pCHCHD3-N1.1.1-gDNA | depositor full sequence | sequence record 341021 | pCHCHD3-N1.1.1-gDNA sequence 9178 bps
GTTTTAGAGCTAGAAATAGCAAGTTAAAATAAGGCTAGTCCGTTATCAACTTGAAAAAGTGGCACCGAGT
CGGTGCTTTTTTGTTTTAGAGCTAGAAATAGCAAGTTAAAATAAGGCTAGTCCGTTTTTAGCGCGTGCGC
CAATTCTGCAGACAAATGGCTCTAGAGGTACCCGTTACATAACTTACGGTAAATGGCCCGCCTGGCTGAC
CGCCCAACGACCCCCGCCCATTGACGTCAATAGTAACGCCAATAGGGACTTTCCATTGACGTCAATGGGT
GGAGTATTTACGGTAAACTGCCCACTTGGCAGTACATCAAGTGTATCATATGCCAAGTACGCCCCCTATT
GACGTCAATGACGGTAAATGGCCCGCCTGGCATTGTGCCCAGTACATGACCTTATGGGACTTTCCTACTT
GGCAGTACATCTACGTATTAGTCATCGCTATTACCATGGTCGAGGTGAGCCCCACGTTCTGCTTCACTCT
CCCCATCTCCCCCCCCTCCCCACCCCCAATTTTGTATTTATTTATTTTTTAATTATTTTGTGCAGCGATG
GGGGCGGGGGGGGGGGGGGGGCGCGCGCCAGGCGGGGCGGGGCGGGGCGAGGGGCGGGGCGGGGCGAGGC
GGAGAGGTGCGGCGGCAGCCAATCAGAGCGGCGCGCTCCGAAAGTTTCCTTTTATGGCGAGGCGGCGGCG
GCGGCGGCCCTATAAAAAGCGAAGCGCGCGGCGGGCGGGAGTCGCTGCGACGCTGCCTTCGCCCCGTGCC
CCGCTCCGCCGCCGCCTCGCGCCGCCCGCCCCGGCTCTGACTGACCGCGTTACTCCCACAGGTGAGCGGG
CGGGACGGCCCTTCTCCTCCGGGCTGTAATTAGCTGAGCAAGAGGTAAGGGTTTAAGGGATGGTTGGTTG
GTGGGGTATTAATGTTTAATTACCTGGAGCACCTGCCTGAAATCACTTTTTTTCAGGTTGGACCGGTGCC
ACCATGGACTATAAGGACCACGACGGAGACTACAAGGATCATGATATTGATTACAAAGACGATGACGATA
AGATGGCCCCAAAGAAGAAGCGGAAGGTCGGTATCCACGGAGTCCCAGCAGCCGACAAGAAGTACAGCAT
CGGCCTGGCCATCGGCACCAACTCTGTGGGCTGGGCCGTGATCACCGACGAGTACAAGGTGCCCAGCAAG
AAATTCAAGGTGCTGGGCAACACCGACCGGCACAGCATCAAGAAGAACCTGATCGGAGCCCTGCTGTTCG
ACAGCGGCGAAACAGCCGAGGCCACCCGGCTGAAGAGAACCGCCAGAAGAAGATACACCAGACGGAAGAA
CCGGATCTGCTATCTGCAAGAGATCTTCAGCAACGAGATGGCCAAGGTGGACGACAGCTTCTTCCACAGA
CTGGAAGAGTCCTTCCTGGTGGAAGAGGATAAGAAGCACGAGCGGCACCCCATCTTCGGCAACATCGTGG
ACGAGGTGGCCTACCACGAGAAGTACCCCACCATCTACCACCTGAGAAAGAAACTGGTGGACAGCACCGA
CAAGGCCGACCTGCGGCTGATCTATCTGGCCCTGGCCCACATGATCAAGTTCCGGGGCCACTTCCTGATC
GAGGGCGACCTGAACCCCGACAACAGCGACGTGGACAAGCTGTTCATCCAGCTGGTGCAGACCTACAACC
AGCTGTTCGAGGAAAACCCCATCAACGCCAGCGGCGTGGACGCCAAGGCCATCCTGTCTGCCAGACTGAG
CAAGAGCAGACGGCTGGAAAATCTGATCGCCCAGCTGCCCGGCGAGAAGAAGAATGGCCTGTTCGGAAAC
CTGATTGCCCTGAGCCTGGGCCTGACCCCCAACTTCAAGAGCAACTTCGACCTGGCCGAGGATGCCAAAC
TGCAGCTGAGCAAGGACACCTACGACGACGACCTGGACAACCTGCTGGCCCAGATCGGCGACCAGTACGC
CGACCTGTTTCTGGCCGCCAAGAACCTGTCCGACGCCATCCTGCTGAGCGACATCCTGAGAGTGAACACC
GAGATCACCAAGGCCCCCCTGAGCGCCTCTATGATCAAGAGATACGACGAGCACCACCAGGACCTGACCC
TGCTGAAAGCTCTCGTGCGGCAGCAGCTGCCTGAGAAGTACAAAGAGATTTTCTTCGACCAGAGCAAGAA
CGGCTACGCCGGCTACATTGACGGCGGAGCCAGCCAGGAAGAGTTCTACAAGTTCATCAAGCCCATCCTG
GAAAAGATGGACGGCACCGAGGAACTGCTCGTGAAGCTGAACAGAGAGGACCTGCTGCGGAAGCAGCGGA
CCTTCGACAACGGCAGCATCCCCCACCAGATCCACCTGGGAGAGCTGCACGCCATTCTGCGGCGGCAGGA
AGATTTTTACCCATTCCTGAAGGACAACCGGGAAAAGATCGAGAAGATCCTGACCTTCCGCATCCCCTAC
TACGTGGGCCCTCTGGCCAGGGGAAACAGCAGATTCGCCTGGATGACCAGAAAGAGCGAGGAAACCATCA
CCCCCTGGAACTTCGAGGAAGTGGTGGACAAGGGCGCTTCCGCCCAGAGCTTCATCGAGCGGATGACCAA
CTTCGATAAGAACCTGCCCAACGAGAAGGTGCTGCCCAAGCACAGCCTGCTGTACGAGTACTTCACCGTG
TATAACGAGCTGACCAAAGTGAAATACGTGACCGAGGGAATGAGAAAGCCCGCCTTCCTGAGCGGCGAGC
AGAAAAAGGCCATCGTGGACCTGCTGTTCAAGACCAACCGGAAAGTGACCGTGAAGCAGCTGAAAGAGGA
CTACTTCAAGAAAATCGAGTGCTTCGACTCCGTGGAAATCTCCGGCGTGGAAGATCGGTTCAACGCCTCC
CTGGGCACATACCACGATCTGCTGAAAATTATCAAGGACAAGGACTTCCTGGACAATGAGGAAAACGAGG
ACATTCTGGAAGATATCGTGCTGACCCTGACACTGTTTGAGGACAGAGAGATGATCGAGGAACGGCTGAA
AACCTATGCCCACCTGTTCGACGACAAAGTGATGAAGCAGCTGAAGCGGCGGAGATACACCGGCTGGGGC
AGGCTGAGCCGGAAGCTGATCAACGGCATCCGGGACAAGCAGTCCGGCAAGACAATCCTGGATTTCCTGA
AGTCCGACGGCTTCGCCAACAGAAACTTCATGCAGCTGATCCACGACGACAGCCTGACCTTTAAAGAGGA
CATCCAGAAAGCCCAGGTGTCCGGCCAGGGCGATAGCCTGCACGAGCACATTGCCAATCTGGCCGGCAGC
CCCGCCATTAAGAAGGGCATCCTGCAGACAGTGAAGGTGGTGGACGAGCTCGTGAAAGTGATGGGCCGGC
ACAAGCCCGAGAACATCGTGATCGAAATGGCCAGAGAGAACCAGACCACCCAGAAGGGACAGAAGAACAG
CCGCGAGAGAATGAAGCGGATCGAAGAGGGCATCAAAGAGCTGGGCAGCCAGATCCTGAAAGAACACCCC
GTGGAAAACACCCAGCTGCAGAACGAGAAGCTGTACCTGTACTACCTGCAGAATGGGCGGGATATGTACG
TGGACCAGGAACTGGACATCAACCGGCTGTCCGACTACGATGTGGACCATATCGTGCCTCAGAGCTTTCT
GAAGGACGACTCCATCGACAACAAGGTGCTGACCAGAAGCGACAAGAACCGGGGCAAGAGCGACAACGTG
CCCTCCGAAGAGGTCGTGAAGAAGATGAAGAACTACTGGCGGCAGCTGCTGAACGCCAAGCTGATTACCC
AGAGAAAGTTCGACAATCTGACCAAGGCCGAGAGAGGCGGCCTGAGCGAACTGGATAAGGCCGGCTTCAT
CAAGAGACAGCTGGTGGAAACCCGGCAGATCACAAAGCACGTGGCACAGATCCTGGACTCCCGGATGAAC
ACTAAGTACGACGAGAATGACAAGCTGATCCGGGAAGTGAAAGTGATCACCCTGAAGTCCAAGCTGGTGT
CCGATTTCCGGAAGGATTTCCAGTTTTACAAAGTGCGCGAGATCAACAACTACCACCACGCCCACGACGC
CTACCTGAACGCCGTCGTGGGAACCGCCCTGATCAAAAAGTACCCTAAGCTGGAAAGCGAGTTCGTGTAC
GGCGACTACAAGGTGTACGACGTGCGGAAGATGATCGCCAAGAGCGAGCAGGAAATCGGCAAGGCTACCG
CCAAGTACTTCTTCTACAGCAACATCATGAACTTTTTCAAGACCGAGATTACCCTGGCCAACGGCGAGAT
CCGGAAGCGGCCTCTGATCGAGACAAACGGCGAAACCGGGGAGATCGTGTGGGATAAGGGCCGGGATTTT
GCCACCGTGCGGAAAGTGCTGAGCATGCCCCAAGTGAATATCGTGAAAAAGACCGAGGTGCAGACAGGCG
GCTTCAGCAAAGAGTCTATCCTGCCCAAGAGGAACAGCGATAAGCTGATCGCCAGAAAGAAGGACTGGGA
CCCTAAGAAGTACGGCGGCTTCGACAGCCCCACCGTGGCCTATTCTGTGCTGGTGGTGGCCAAAGTGGAA
AAGGGCAAGTCCAAGAAACTGAAGAGTGTGAAAGAGCTGCTGGGGATCACCATCATGGAAAGAAGCAGCT
TCGAGAAGAATCCCATCGACTTTCTGGAAGCCAAGGGCTACAAAGAAGTGAAAAAGGACCTGATCATCAA
GCTGCCTAAGTACTCCCTGTTCGAGCTGGAAAACGGCCGGAAGAGAATGCTGGCCTCTGCCGGCGAACTG
CAGAAGGGAAACGAACTGGCCCTGCCCTCCAAATATGTGAACTTCCTGTACCTGGCCAGCCACTATGAGA
AGCTGAAGGGCTCCCCCGAGGATAATGAGCAGAAACAGCTGTTTGTGGAACAGCACAAGCACTACCTGGA
CGAGATCATCGAGCAGATCAGCGAGTTCTCCAAGAGAGTGATCCTGGCCGACGCTAATCTGGACAAAGTG
CTGTCCGCCTACAACAAGCACCGGGATAAGCCCATCAGAGAGCAGGCCGAGAATATCATCCACCTGTTTA
CCCTGACCAATCTGGGAGCCCCTGCCGCCTTCAAGTACTTTGACACCACCATCGACCGGAAGAGGTACAC
CAGCACCAAAGAGGTGCTGGACGCCACCCTGATCCACCAGAGCATCACCGGCCTGTACGAGACACGGATC
GACCTGTCTCAGCTGGGAGGCGACAAAAGGCCGGCGGCCACGAAAAAGGCCGGCCAGGCAAAAAAGAAAA
AGGAATTCGGCAGTGGAGAGGGCAGAGGAAGTCTGCTAACATGCGGTGACGTCGAGGAGAATCCTGGCCC
AATGACCGAGTACAAGCCCACGGTGCGCCTCGCCACCCGCGACGACGTCCCCAGGGCCGTACGCACCCTC
GCCGCCGCGTTCGCCGACTACCCCGCCACGCGCCACACCGTCGATCCGGACCGCCACATCGAGCGGGTCA
CCGAGCTGCAAGAACTCTTCCTCACGCGCGTCGGGCTCGACATCGGCAAGGTGTGGGTCGCGGACGACGG
CGCCGCGGTGGCGGTCTGGACCACGCCGGAGAGCGTCGAAGCGGGGGCGGTGTTCGCCGAGATCGGCCCG
CGCATGGCCGAGTTGAGCGGTTCCCGGCTGGCCGCGCAGCAACAGATGGAAGGCCTCCTGGCGCCGCACC
GGCCCAAGGAGCCCGCGTGGTTCCTGGCCACCGTCGGAGTCTCGCCCGACCACCAGGGCAAGGGTCTGGG
CAGCGCCGTCGTGCTCCCCGGAGTGGAGGCGGCCGAGCGCGCCGGGGTGCCCGCCTTCCTGGAGACCTCC
GCGCCCCGCAACCTCCCCTTCTACGAGCGGCTCGGCTTCACCGTCACCGCCGACGTCGAGGTGCCCGAAG
GACCGCGCACCTGGTGCATGACCCGCAAGCCCGGTGCCTGAGAATTCTAACTAGAGCTCGCTGATCAGCC
TCGACTGTGCCTTCTAGTTGCCAGCCATCTGTTGTTTGCCCCTCCCCCGTGCCTTCCTTGACCCTGGAAG
GTGCCACTCCCACTGTCCTTTCCTAATAAAATGAGGAAATTGCATCGCATTGTCTGAGTAGGTGTCATTC
TATTCTGGGGGGTGGGGTGGGGCAGGACAGCAAGGGGGAGGATTGGGAAGAGAATAGCAGGCATGCTGGG
GAGCGGCCGCAGGAACCCCTAGTGATGGAGTTGGCCACTCCCTCTCTGCGCGCTCGCTCGCTCACTGAGG
CCGGGCGACCAAAGGTCGCCCGACGCCCGGGCTTTGCCCGGGCGGCCTCAGTGAGCGAGCGAGCGCGCAG
CTGCCTGCAGGGGCGCCTGATGCGGTATTTTCTCCTTACGCATCTGTGCGGTATTTCACACCGCATA
[142 nt withheld, positions 6368-6509]
C
[141 nt withheld, positions 6511-6651]
CCTTTGACGTTGGAGTCCACGTTCTTT
[37 nt withheld, positions 6679-6715]
ACCCTATCTCGGGCTATTCTTTTGATTTATAAGGGATTTTGCCGATTTCGGCCTATTGGTTAAAAAATGA
GCTGATTTAACAAAAATTTAACGCGAATTTTAACAAAATATTAACGTTTACAATTTTATGGTGCACTCTC
AGTACAATCTGCTCTGATGCCGCATAGTTAAGCCAGCCCCGACACCCGCCAACACCCGCTGACGCGCCCT
GACGGGCTTGTCTGCTCCCGGCATCCGCTTACAGACAAGCTGTGACCGTCTCCGGGAGCTGCATGTGTCA
GAGGTTTTCACCGTCATCACCGAAACGCGCGAGACGAAAGGGCCTCGTGATACGCCTATTTTTATAGGTT
AATGTCATGATAATAATGGTTTCTTAGACGTCAGGTGGCACTTTTCGGGGAAATGTGCGCGGAACCCCTA
TTTGTTTATTTTTCTAAATACATTCAAATATGTATCCGCTCATGAGACAATAACCCTGATAAATGCTTCA
ATAATATTGAAAAAGGAAGAGTATGAGTATTCAACATTTCCGTGTCGCCCTTATTCCCTTTTTTGCGGCA
TTTTGCCTTCCTGTTTTTGCTCACCCAGAAACGCTGGTGAAAGTAAAAGATGCTGAAGATCAGTTGGGTG
CACGAGTGGGTTACATCGAACTGGATCTCAACAGCGGTAAGATCCTTGAGAGTTTTCGCCCCGAAGAACG
TTTTCCAATGATGAGCACTTTTAAAGTTCTGCTATGTGGCGCGGTATTATCCCGTATTGACGCCGGGCAA
GAGCAACTCGGTCGCCGCATACACTATTCTCAGAATGACTTGGTTGAGTACTCACCAGTCACAGAAAAGC
ATCTTACGGATGGCATGACAGTAAGAGAATTATGCAGTGCTGCCATAACCATGAGTGATAACACTGCGGC
CAACTTACTTCTGACAACGATCGGAGGACCGAAGGAGCTAACCGCTTTTTTGCACAACATGGGGGATCAT
GTAACTCGCCTTGATCGTTGGGAACCGGAGCTGAATGAAGCCATACCAAACGACGAGCGTGACACCACGA
TGCCTGTAGCAATGGCAACAACGTTGCGCAAACTATTAACTGGCGAACTACTTACTCTAGCTTCCCGGCA
ACAATTAATAGACTGGATGGAGGCGGATAAAGTTGCAGGACCACTTCTGCGCTCGGCCCTTCCGGCTGGC
TGGTTTATTGCTGATAAATCTGGAGCCGGTGAGCGTGGAAGCCGCGGTATCATTGCAGCACTGGGGCCAG
ATGGTAAGCCCTCCCGTATCGTAGTTATCTACACGACGGGGAGTCAGGCAACTATGGATGAACGAAATAG
ACAGATCGCTGAGATAGGTGCCTCACTGATTAAGCATTGGTAACTGTCAGACCAAGTTTACTCATATATA
CTTTAGATTGATTTAAAACTTCATTTTTAATTTAAAAGGATCTAGGTGAAGATCCTTTTTGATAATCTCA
TGACCAAAATCCCTTAACGTGAGTTTTCGTTCCACTGAGCGTCAGACCCCGTAGAAAAGATCAAAGGATC
TTCTTGAGATCCTTTTTTTCTGCGCGTAATCTGCTGCTTGCAAACAAAAAAACCACCGCTACCAGCGGTG
GTTTGTTTGCCGGATCAAGAGCTACCAACTCTTTTTCCGAAGGTAACTGGCTTCAGCAGAGCGCAGATAC
CAAATACTGTCCTTCTAGTGTAGCCGTAGTTAGGCCACCACTTCAAGAACTCTGTAGCACCGCCTACATA
CCTCGCTCTGCTAATCCTGTTACCAGTGGCTGCTGCCAGTGGCGATAAGTCGTGTCTTACCGGGTTGGAC
TCAAGACGATAGTTACCGGATAAGGCGCAGCGGTCGGGCTGAACGGGGGGTTCGTGCACACAGCCCAGCT
TGGAGCGAACGACCTACACCGAACTGAGATACCTACAGCGTGAGCTATGAGAAAGCGCCACGCTTCCCGA
AGGGAGAAAGGCGGACAGGTATCCGGTAAGCGGCAGGGTCGGAACAGGAGAGCGCACGAGGGAGCTTCCA
GGGGGAAACGCCTGGTATCTTTATAGTCCTGTCGGGTTTCGCCACCTCTGACTTGAGCGTCGATTTTTGT
GATGCTCGTCAGGGGGGCGGAGCCTATGGAAAAACGCCAGCAACGCGGCCTTTTTACGGTTCCTGGCCTT
TTGCTGGCCTTTTGCTCACATGTGAGGGCCTATTTCCCATGATTCCTTCATATTTGCATATACGATACAA
GGCTGTTAGAGAGATAATTGGAATTAATTTGACTGTAAACACAAAGATATTAGTACAAAATACGTGACGT
AGAAAGTAATAATTTCTTGGGTAGTTTGCAGTTTTAAAATTATGTTTTAAAATGGACTATCATATGCTTA
CCGTAACTTGAAAGTATTTCGATTTCTTGGCTTTATATATCTTGTGGAAAGGACGAAACACCGATTTATT
TTTTGTCCTCTCC
Features (pLannotate 1.2.2; 19 found; start..end, strand, type, name):
      1..76      +  misc_RNA       gRNA scaffold: guide RNA scaffold for the Streptococcus pyogenes CRISPR/Cas9 system
     83..126     +  misc_RNA       gRNA scaffold (fragment): guide RNA scaffold for the Streptococcus pyogenes CRISPR/Cas9 system
    173..458     +  enhancer       CMV enhancer: human cytomegalovirus immediate early enhancer; contains an 18-bp deletion relative to the standard CMV enhancer
    460..737     +  promoter       chicken β-actin promoter: No description available
    738..966     +  intron         hybrid intron: hybrid between chicken β-actin (CBA) and minute virus of mice (MMV) introns (Gray et al., 2011)
   1104..2705    +  CDS            dCas9(N): N-terminal portion of catalytically inactive Streptococcus pyogenes dCas9 carrying the D10A mutation (Zetsche et al., 2015)
   2706..5204    +  CDS            Cas9(C): C-terminal portion of Streptococcus pyogenes Cas9 (Zetsche et al., 2015)
   5205..5252    +  CDS            nucleoplasmin NLS: bipartite nuclear localization signal from nucleoplasmin
   5322..5921    +  CDS            PuroR (fragment): puromycin N-acetyltransferase; pac from Streptomyces; confers resistance to puromycin
   5955..6066    +  polyA_signal   bGH poly(A) signal: bovine growth hormone polyadenylation signal
   6171..6311    +  repeat_region  AAV2 ITR: inverted terminal repeat of adeno-associated virus serotype 2 inverted
   6316..6367    -  misc_feature   bom (fragment): basis of mobility region from pBR322
   6386..6766    +  rep_origin     M13 ori (sequence partly withheld): M13 bacteriophage origin of replication; arrow indicates direction of (+) strand synthesis
   6842..6891    -  misc_feature   bom (fragment): basis of mobility region from pBR322
   6993..7028    -  CDS            rop (fragment): Rop protein, which maintains plasmids at low copy number; rop
   7123..7227    +  promoter       AmpR promoter: bla
   7228..8088    +  CDS            AmpR: β-lactamase; bla; confers resistance to ampicillin, carbenicillin, and related antibiotics
   8259..8847    +  rep_origin     ori: high-copy-number ColE1/pMB1/pBR322/pUC origin of replication
   8909..9149    +  promoter       U6 promoter: RNA polymerase III promoter for human U6 snRNA
