>Addgene plasmid #175857 | pCHCHD3-N1.1.1-gDNA | addgene full sequence | sequence record 346334 | Addgene Partial NGS Result
GGGGCGAGGGGCGGGGCGGGGCGAGGCGGAGAGGTGCGGCGGCAGCCAATCAGAGCGGCGCGCTCCGAAA
GTTTCCTTTTATGGCGAGGCGGCGGCGGCGGCGGCCCTATAAAAAGCGAAGCGCGCGGCGGGCGGGAGTC
GCTGCGCGCTGCCTTCGCCCCGTGCCCCGCTCCGCCGCCGCCTCGCGCCGCCCGCCCCGGCTCTGACTGA
CCGCGTTACTCCCACAGGTGAGCGGGCGGGACGGCCCTTCTCCTCCGGGCTGTAATTAGCTGAGCAAGAG
GTAAGGGTTTAAGGGATGGTTGGTTGGTGGGGTATTAATGTTTAATTACCTGGAGCACCTGCCTGAAATC
ACTTTTTTTCAGGTTGGACCGGTGCCACCATGGACTATAAGGACCACGACGGAGACTACAAGGATCATGA
TATTGATTACAAAGACGATGACGATAAGATGGCCCCAAAGAAGAAGCGGAAGGTCGGTATCCACGGAGTC
CCAGCAGCCGACAAGAAGTACAGCATCGGCCTGGCCATCGGCACCAACTCTGTGGGCTGGGCCGTGATCA
CCGACGAGTACAAGGTGCCCAGCAAGAAATTCAAGGTGCTGGGCAACACCGACCGGCACAGCATCAAGAA
GAACCTGATCGGAGCCCTGCTGTTCGACAGCGGCGAAACAGCCGAGGCCACCCGGCTGAAGAGAACCGCC
AGAAGAAGATACACCAGACGGAAGAACCGGATCTGCTATCTGCAAGAGATCTTCAGCAACGAGATGGCCA
AGGTGGACGACAGCTTCTTCCACAGACTGGAAGAGTCCTTCCTGGTGGAAGAGGATAAGAAGCACGAGCG
GCACCCCATCTTCGGCAACATCGTGGACGAGGTGGCCTACCACGAGAAGTACCCCACCATCTACCACCTG
AGAAAGAAACTGGTGGACAGCACCGACAAGGCCGACCTGCGGCTGATCTATCTGGCCCTGGCCCACATGA
TCAAGTTCCGGGGCCACTTCCTGATCGAGGGCGACCTGAACCCCGACAACAGCGACGTGGACAAGCTGTT
CATCCAGCTGGTGCAGACCTACAACCAGCTGTTCGAGGAAAACCCCATCAACGCCAGCGGCGTGGACGCC
AAGGCCATCCTGTCTGCCAGACTGAGCAAGAGCAGACGGCTGGAAAATCTGATCGCCCAGCTGCCCGGCG
AGAAGAAGAATGGCCTGTTCGGCAACCTGATTGCCCTGAGCCTGGGCCTGACCCCCAACTTCAAGAGCAA
CTTCGACCTGGCCGAGGATGCCAAACTGCAGCTGAGCAAGGACACCTACGACGACGACCTGGACAACCTG
CTGGCCCAGATCGGCGACCAGTACGCCGACCTGTTTCTGGCCGCCAAGAACCTGTCCGACGCCATCCTGC
TGAGCGACATCCTGAGAGTGAACACCGAGATCACCAAGGCCCCCCTGAGCGCCTCTATGATCAAGAGATA
CGACGAGCACCACCAGGACCTGACCCTGCTGAAAGCTCTCGTGCGGCAGCAGCTGCCTGAGAAGTACAAA
GAGATTTTCTTCGACCAGAGCAAGAACGGCTACGCCGGCTACATTGACGGCGGAGCCAGCCAGGAAGAGT
TCTACAAGTTCATCAAGCCCATCCTGGAAAAGATGGACGGCACCGAGGAACTGCTCGTGAAGCTGAACAG
AGAGGACCTGCTGCGGAAGCAGCGGACCTTCGACAACGGCAGCATCCCCCACCAGATCCACCTGGGAGAG
CTGCACGCCATTCTGCGGCGGCAGGAAGATTTTTACCCATTCCTGAAGGACAACCGGGAAAAGATCGAGA
AGATCCTGACCTTCCGCATCCCCTACTACGTGGGCCCTCTGGCCAGGGGAAACAGCAGATTCGCCTGGAT
GACCAGAAAGAGCGAGGAAACCATCACCCCCTGGAACTTCGAGGAAGTGGTGGACAAGGGCGCTTCCGCC
CAGAGCTTCATCGAGCGGATGACCAACTTCGATAAGAACCTGCCCAACGAGAAGGTGCTGCCCAAGCACA
GCCTGCTGTACGAGTACTTCACCGTGTATAACGAGCTGACCAAAGTGAAATACGTGACCGAGGGAATGAG
AAAGCCCGCCTTCCTGAGCGGCGAGCAGAAAAAGGCCATCGTGGACCTGCTGTTCAAGACCAACCGGAAA
GTGACCGTGAAGCAGCTGAAAGAGGACTACTTCAAGAAAATCGAGTGCTTCGACTCCGTGGAAATCTCCG
GCGTGGAAGATCGGTTCAACGCCTCCCTGGGCACATACCACGATCTGCTGAAAATTATCAAGGACAAGGA
CTTCCTGGACAATGAGGAAAACGAGGACATTCTGGAAGATATCGTGCTGACCCTGACACTGTTTGAGGAC
AGAGAGATGATCGAGGAACGGCTGAAAACCTATGCCCACCTGTTCGACGACAAAGTGATGAAGCAGCTGA
AGCGGCGGAGATACACCGGCTGGGGCAGGCTGAGCCGGAAGCTGATCAACGGCATCCGGGACAAGCAGTC
CGGCAAGACAATCCTGGATTTCCTGAAGTCCGACGGCTTCGCCAACAGAAACTTCATGCAGCTGATCCAC
GACGACAGCCTGACCTTTAAAGAGGACATCCAGAAAGCCCAGGTGTCCGGCCAGGGCGATAGCCTGCACG
AGCACATTGCCAATCTGGCCGGCAGCCCCGCCATTAAGAAGGGCATCCTGCAGACAGTGAAGGTGGTGGA
CGAGCTCGTGAAAGTGATGGGCCGGCACAAGCCCGAGAACATCGTGATCGAAATGGCCAGAGAGAACCAG
ACCACCCAGAAGGGACAGAAGAACAGCCGCGAGAGAATGAAGCGGATCGAAGAGGGCATCAAAGAGCTGG
GCAGCCAGATCCTGAAAGAACACCCCGTGGAAAACACCCAGCTGCAGAACGAGAAGCTGTACCTGTACTA
CCTGCAGAATGGGCGGGATATGTACGTGGACCAGGAACTGGACATCAACCGGCTGTCCGACTACGATGTG
GACCATATCGTGCCTCAGAGCTTTCTGAAGGACGACTCCATCGACAACAAGGTGCTGACCAGAAGCGACA
AGAACCGGGGCAAGAGCGACAACGTGCCCTCCGAAGAGGTCGTGAAGAAGATGAAGAACTACTGGCGGCA
GCTGCTGAACGCCAAGCTGATTACCCAGAGAAAGTTCGACAATCTGACCAAGGCCGAGAGAGGCGGCCTG
AGCGAACTGGATAAGGCCGGCTTCATCAAGAGACAGCTGGTGGAAACCCGGCAGATCACAAAGCACGTGG
CACAGATCCTGGACTCCCGGATGAACACTAAGTACGACGAGAATGACAAGCTGATCCGGGAAGTGAAAGT
GATCACCCTGAAGTCCAAGCTGGTGTCCGATTTCCGGAAGGATTTCCAGTTTTACAAAGTGCGCGAGATC
AACAACTACCACCACGCCCACGACGCCTACCTGAACGCCGTCGTGGGAACCGCCCTGATCAAAAAGTACC
CTAAGCTGGAAAGCGAGTTCGTGTACGGCGACTACAAGGTGTACGACGTGCGGAAGATGATCGCCAAGAG
CGAGCAGGAAATCGGCAAGGCTACCGCCAAGTACTTCTTCTACAGCAACATCATGAACTTTTTCAAGACC
GAGATTACCCTGGCCAACGGCGAGATCCGGAAGCGGCCTCTGATCGAGACAAACGGCGAAACCGGGGAGA
TCGTGTGGGATAAGGGCCGGGATTTTGCCACCGTGCGGAAAGTGCTGAGCATGCCCCAAGTGAATATCGT
GAAAAAGACCGAGGTGCAGACAGGCGGCTTCAGCAAAGAGTCTATCCTGCCCAAGAGGAACAGCGATAAG
CTGATCGCCAGAAAGAAGGACTGGGACCCTAAGAAGTACGGCGGCTTCGACAGCCCCACCGTGGCCTATT
CTGTGCTGGTGGTGGCCAAAGTGGAAAAGGGCAAGTCCAAGAAACTGAAGAGTGTGAAAGAGCTGCTGGG
GATCACCATCATGGAAAGAAGCAGCTTCGAGAAGAATCCCATCGACTTTCTGGAAGCCAAGGGCTACAAA
GAAGTGAAAAAGGACCTGATCATCAAGCTGCCTAAGTACTCCCTGTTCGAGCTGGAAAACGGCCGGAAGA
GAATGCTGGCCTCTGCCGGCGAACTGCAGAAGGGAAACGAACTGGCCCTGCCCTCCAAATATGTGAACTT
CCTGTACCTGGCCAGCCACTATGAGAAGCTGAAGGGCTCCCCCGAGGATAATGAGCAGAAACAGCTGTTT
GTGGAACAGCACAAGCACTACCTGGACGAGATCATCGAGCAGATCAGCGAGTTCTCCAAGAGAGTGATCC
TGGCCGACGCTAATCTGGACAAAGTGCTGTCCGCCTACAACAAGCACCGGGATAAGCCCATCAGAGAGCA
GGCCGAGAATATCATCCACCTGTTTACCCTGACCAATCTGGGAGCCCCTGCCGCCTTCAAGTACTTTGAC
ACCACCATCGACCGGAAGAGGTACACCAGCACCAAAGAGGTGCTGGACGCCACCCTGATCCACCAGAGCA
TCACCGGCCTGTACGAGACACGGATCGACCTGTCTCAGCTGGGAGGCGACAAAAGGCCGGCGGCCACGAA
AAAGGCCGGCCAGGCAAAAAAGAAAAAGGAATTCGGCAGTGGAGAGGGCAGAGGAAGTCTGCTAACATGC
GGTGACGTCGAGGAGAATCCTGGCCCAATGACCGAGTACAAGCCCACGGTGCGCCTCGCCACCCGCGACG
ACGTCCCCAGGGCCGTACGCACCCTCGCCGCCGCGTTCGCCGACTACCCCGCCACGCGCCACACCGTCGA
TCCGGACCGCCACATCGAGCGGGTCACCGAGCTGCAAGAACTCTTCCTCACGCGCGTCGGGCTCGACATC
GGCAAGGTGTGGGTCGCGGACGACGGCGCCGCGGTGGCGGTCTGGACCACGCCGGAGAGCGTCGAAGCGG
GGGCGGTGTTCGCCGAGATCGGCCCGCGCATGGCCGAGTTGAGCGGTTCCCGGCTGGCCGCGCAGCAACA
GATGGAAGGCCTCCTGGCGCCGCACCGGCCCAAGGAGCCCGCGTGGTTCCTGGCCACCGTCGGAGTCTCG
CCCGACCACCAGGGCAAGGGTCTGGGCAGCGCCGTCGTGCTCCCCGGAGTGGAGGCGGCCGAGCGCGCCG
GGGTGCCCGCCTTCCTGGAGACCTCCGCGCCCCGCAACCTCCCCTTCTACGAGCGGCTCGGCTTCACCGT
CACCGCCGACGTCGAGGTGCCCGAAGGACCGCGCACCTGGTGCATGACCCGCAAGCCCGGTGCCTGAGAA
TTCTAACTAGAGCTCGCTGATCAGCCTCGACTGTGCCTTCTAGTTGCCAGCCATCTGTTGTTTGCCCCTC
CCCCGTGCCTTCCTTGACCCTGGAAGGTGCCACTCCCACTGTCCTTTCCTAATAAAATGAGGAAATTGCA
TCGCATTGTCTGAGTAGGTGTCATTCTATTCTGGGGGGTGGGGTGGGGCAGGACAGCAAGGGGGAGGATT
GGGAAGAGAATAGCAGGCATGCTGGGGAGCGGCCGCAGGAACCCCTAGTGATGGAGTTGGCCACTCCCTC
TCTGCGCGCTCGCTCGCTCACTGAGGCCGGGCGACCAAAGGTCGCCCGACGCCCGGGCTTTGCCCGGGCG
GCCTCAGTGAGCGAGCGAGCGCGCAGCTGCCTGCAGGGGCGCCTGATGCGGTATTTTCTCCTTACGCATC
TGTGCGGTATTTCACACCGCATA
[95 nt withheld, positions 5764-5858]
T
[46 nt withheld, positions 5860-5905]
C
[141 nt withheld, positions 5907-6047]
CCTTTGACGTTGGAGTCCACGTTCTTT
[37 nt withheld, positions 6075-6111]
ACTCTATCTCGGGCTATTCTTTTGATTTATAAGGGATTTTGCCGATTTCGGTCTATTGGTTAAAAAATGA
GCTGATTTAACAAAAATTTAACGCGAATTTTAACAAAATATTAACGTTTACAATTTTATGGTGCACTCTC
AGTACAATCTGCTCTGATGCCGCATAGTTAAGCCAGCCCCGACACCCGCCAACACCCGCTGACGCGCCCT
GACGGGCTTGTCTGCTCCCGGCATCCGCTTACAGACAAGCTGTGACCGTCTCCGGGAGCTGCATGTGTCA
GAGGTTTTCACCGTCATCACCGAAACGCGCGAGACGAAAGGGCCTCGTGATACGCCTATTTTTATAGGTT
AATGTCATGATAATAATGGTTTCTTAGACGTCAGGTGGCACTTTTCGGGGAAATGTGCGCGGAACCCCTA
TTTGTTTATTTTTCTAAATACATTCAAATATGTATCCGCTCATGAGACAATAACCCTGATAAATGCTTCA
ATAATATTGAAAAAGGAAGAGTATGAGTATTCAACATTTCCGTGTCGCCCTTATTCCCTTTTTTGCGGCA
TTTTGCCTTCCTGTTTTTGCTCACCCAGAAACGCTGGTGAAAGTAAAAGATGCTGAAGATCAGTTGGGTG
CACGAGTGGGTTACATCGAACTGGATCTCAACAGCGGTAAGATCCTTGAGAGTTTTCGCCCCGAAGAACG
TTTTCCAATGATGAGCACTTTTAAAGTTCTGCTATGTGGCGCGGTATTATCCCGTATTGACGCCGGGCAA
GAGCAACTCGGTCGCCGCATACACTATTCTCAGAATGACTTGGTTGAGTACTCACCAGTCACAGAAAAGC
ATCTTACGGATGGCATGACAGTAAGAGAATTATGCAGTGCTGCCATAACCATGAGTGATAACACTGCGGC
CAACTTACTTCTGACAACGATCGGAGGACCGAAGGAGCTAACCGCTTTTTTGCACAACATGGGGGATCAT
GTAACTCGCCTTGATCGTTGGGAACCGGAGCTGAATGAAGCCATACCAAACGACGAGCGTGACACCACGA
TGCCTGTAGCAATGGCAACAACGTTGCGCAAACTATTAACTGGCGAACTACTTACTCTAGCTTCCCGGCA
ACAATTAATAGACTGGATGGAGGCGGATAAAGTTGCAGGACCACTTCTGCGCTCGGCCCTTCCGGCTGGC
TGGTTTATTGCTGATAAATCTGGAGCCGGTGAGCGTGGAAGCCGCGGTATCATTGCAGCACTGGGGCCAG
ATGGTAAGCCCTCCCGTATCGTAGTTATCTACACGACGGGGAGTCAGGCAACTATGGATGAACGAAATAG
ACAGATCGCTGAGATAGGTGCCTCACTGATTAAGCATTGGTAACTGTCAGACCAAGTTTACTCATATATA
CTTTAGATTGATTTAAAACTTCATTTTTAATTTAAAAGGATCTAGGTGAAGATCCTTTTTGATAATCTCA
TGACCAAAATCCCTTAACGTGAGTTTTCGTTCCACTGAGCGTCAGACCCCGTAGAAAAGATCAAAGGATC
TTCTTGAGATCCTTTTTTTCTGCGCGTAATCTGCTGCTTGCAAACAAAAAAACCACCGCTACCAGCGGTG
GTTTGTTTGCCGGATCAAGAGCTACCAACTCTTTTTCCGAAGGTAACTGGCTTCAGCAGAGCGCAGATAC
CAAATACTGTTCTTCTAGTGTAGCCGTAGTTAGGCCACCACTTCAAGAACTCTGTAGCACCGCCTACATA
CCTCGCTCTGCTAATCCTGTTACCAGTGGCTGCTGCCAGTGGCGATAAGTCGTGTCTTACCGGGTTGGAC
TCAAGACGATAGTTACCGGATAAGGCGCAGCGGTCGGGCTGAACGGGGGGTTCGTGCACACAGCCCAGCT
TGGAGCGAACGACCTACACCGAACTGAGATACCTACAGCGTGAGCTATGAGAAAGCGCCACGCTTCCCGA
AGGGAGAAAGGCGGACAGGTATCCGGTAAGCGGCAGGGTCGGAACAGGAGAGCGCACGAGGGAGCTTCCA
GGGGGAAACGCCTGGTATCTTTATAGTCCTGTCGGGTTTCGCCACCTCTGACTTGAGCGTCGATTTTTGT
GATGCTCGTCAGGGGGGCGGAGCCTATGGAAAAACGCCAGCAACGCGGCCTTTTTACGGTTCCTGGCCTT
TTGCTGGCCTTTTGCTCACATGTGAGGGCCTATTTCCCATGATTCCTTCATATTTGCATATACGATACAA
GGCTGTTAGAGAGATAATTGGAATTAATTTGACTGTAAACACAAAGATATTAGTACAAAATACGTGACGT
AGAAAGTAATAATTTCTTGGGTAGTTTGCAGTTTTAAAATTATGTTTTAAAATGGACTATCATATGCTTA
CCGTAACTTGAAAGTATTTCGATTTCTTGGCTTTATATATCTTGTGGAAAGGACGAAACACCGATTTATT
TTTTGTCCTCTCCGTTTTAGAGCTAGAAATAGCAAGTTAAAATAAGGCTAGTCCGTTATCAACTTGAAAA
AGTGGCACCGAGTCGGTGCTTTTTTGTTTTAGAGCTAGAAATAGCAAGTTAAAATAAGGCTAGTCCGTTT
TTAGCGCGTGCGCCAATTCTGCAGACAAATGGCTCTAGAGGTACCCGTTACATAACTTACGGTAAATGGC
CCGCCTGGCTGACCGCCCAACGACCCCCGCCCATTGACGTCAATAGTAACGCCAATAGGGACTTTCCATT
GACGTCAATGGGTGGAGTATTTACGGTAAACTGCCCACTTGGCAGTACATCAAGTGTATCATATGCCAAG
TACGCCCCCTATTGACGTCAATGACGGTAAATGGCCCGCCTGGCATTGTGCCCAGTACATGACCTTATGG
GACTTTCCTACTTGGCAGTACATCTACGTATTAGTCATCGCTATTACCATGGTCGAGGTGAGCCCCACGT
TCTGCTTCACTCTCCCCATCTCCCCCCCCTCCCCACCCCCAATTTTGTATTTATTTATTTTTTAATTATT
TTGTGCAGCGATGGGGGCGGGGGGGGGGGGGGG
Features (pLannotate 1.2.2; 19 found; start..end, strand, type, name):
    135..362     +  intron         hybrid intron: hybrid between chicken β-actin (CBA) and minute virus of mice (MMV) introns (Gray et al., 2011)
    500..2215    +  CDS            Cas9(N): N-terminal portion of Streptococcus pyogenes Cas9 (Zetsche et al., 2015)
   2102..4600    +  CDS            Cas9(C): C-terminal portion of Streptococcus pyogenes Cas9 (Zetsche et al., 2015)
   4601..4648    +  CDS            nucleoplasmin NLS: bipartite nuclear localization signal from nucleoplasmin
   4718..5317    +  CDS            PuroR (fragment): puromycin N-acetyltransferase; pac from Streptomyces; confers resistance to puromycin
   5351..5462    +  polyA_signal   bGH poly(A) signal: bovine growth hormone polyadenylation signal
   5567..5707    +  repeat_region  AAV2 ITR: inverted terminal repeat of adeno-associated virus serotype 2 inverted
   5712..5763    -  misc_feature   bom (fragment): basis of mobility region from pBR322
   5782..6237    +  rep_origin     f1 ori (sequence partly withheld): f1 bacteriophage origin of replication; arrow indicates direction of (+) strand synthesis
   6238..6287    -  misc_feature   bom (fragment): basis of mobility region from pBR322
   6389..6424    -  CDS            rop (fragment): Rop protein, which maintains plasmids at low copy number; rop
   6519..6623    +  promoter       AmpR promoter: bla
   6624..7484    +  CDS            AmpR: β-lactamase; bla; confers resistance to ampicillin, carbenicillin, and related antibiotics
   7655..8243    +  rep_origin     ori: high-copy-number ColE1/pMB1/pBR322/pUC origin of replication
   8305..8545    +  promoter       U6 promoter: RNA polymerase III promoter for human U6 snRNA
   8575..8650    +  misc_RNA       gRNA scaffold: guide RNA scaffold for the Streptococcus pyogenes CRISPR/Cas9 system
   8657..8700    +  misc_RNA       gRNA scaffold (fragment): guide RNA scaffold for the Streptococcus pyogenes CRISPR/Cas9 system
   8747..9032    +  enhancer       CMV enhancer: human cytomegalovirus immediate early enhancer; contains an 18-bp deletion relative to the standard CMV enhancer
   9034..134     +  promoter       chicken β-actin promoter (across the origin): contains a 21-bp deletion relative to the standard chicken β-actin promoter
