[The description below was written by a language model from this plasmid's Addgene catalogue record and pLannotate feature annotations shown in this document.]
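Description:
pCHCHD3-N1.1.1-gDNA is a mammalian CRISPR/Cas9 expression plasmid built on the pX462 backbone. It delivers one guide RNA against human CHCHD3 together with a Cas9 nickase and is intended as part of a strategy for creating GFP fusion proteins at the endogenous locus. It is maintained in E. coli as a high-copy plasmid through a ColE1/pUC-type origin and selected with ampicillin via the bla gene. An f1/M13 phage origin and a single AAV2 ITR are also annotated as backbone remnants.

The 20-nt CHCHD3 spacer was cloned between BbsI sites, which were destroyed in the process. It sits downstream of the human U6 RNA polymerase III promoter and directly upstream of the S. pyogenes gRNA scaffold, so a complete single guide RNA is transcribed. The depositor notes that the listed guide sequence includes the PAM, which is not part of the cloned insert. A second cassette uses a CMV enhancer, chicken β-actin promoter and hybrid intron to drive S. pyogenes Cas9 carrying a nucleoplasmin nuclear localization signal. This is followed in the same transcription unit by a puromycin N-acetyltransferase coding sequence and a bGH polyadenylation signal, allowing puromycin enrichment of transfected cells. In the depositor sequence the N-terminal portion of Cas9 is annotated as carrying D10A, which fits the "Nickase1" insert name: a D10A enzyme cuts only one strand and is normally paired with a second, offset guide.

The plasmid contains no GFP or homology donor, so the tag template must be supplied separately; the record does not describe it. The two sequence records, a 9,178 nt depositor sequence and a 9,154 nt partial NGS result, differ slightly in length and numbering but show the same architecture.
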