Addgene plasmid #175857: pCHCHD3-N1.1.1-gDNA
Purpose: CRISPR/Cas9 plasmid to create GFP fusion proteins
Depositing lab: Barbara Stranger & Kevin White. Depositing organization: University of Chicago.
Backbone
  Vector backbone: pX462
  Backbone manufacturer: addgene ID: 62987
  Vector type: CRISPR
Growth in bacteria
  Bacterial resistance: Ampicillin, 100 μg/mL
  Growth temperature: 37°C
  Growth strain: DH5alpha
  Copy number: High Copy
Gene/Insert
  Gene/Insert name: CHCHD3-Nickase1
  gRNA/shRNA sequence: ATTTATTTTTTGTCCTCTCC(CGG)
  Species: H. sapiens (human)
  Cloning method: Restriction Enzyme; 5′ cloning site BbsI (destroyed during cloning); 3′ cloning site BbsI (destroyed during cloning)
Terms and licenses: Academic/Nonprofit Terms; Industry Terms: Not Available to Industry
Depositor comments: gRNA sequence also includes uncloned PAM
How to cite: pCHCHD3-N1.1.1-gDNA was a gift from Barbara Stranger & Kevin White (Addgene plasmid # 175857 ; http://n2t.net/addgene:175857 ; RRID:Addgene_175857)
